Addgene plasmid #63651: pCfB2794
Purpose: pCfB2794 is a vector for multiple integrations at sites sharing homology with Ty1Cons2. The selective marker is Kl.URA3. Additionally it contains a PTEF1-GFP as reporter.
Depositing lab: Irina Borodina & Jerome Maury. Depositing organization: Danmarks Tekniske Universitet. Publication: EasyCloneMulti: A Set of Vectors for Simultaneous and Multiple Genomic Integrations in Saccharomyces cerevisiae. Maury J, Germann SM, Baallal Jacobsen SA, Jensen NB, Kildegaard KR, Herrgard MJ, Schneider K, Koza A, Forster J, Nielsen J, Borodina I. PLoS One. 2016 Mar 2;11(3):e0150394. doi: 10.1371/journal.pone.0150394. eCollection 2016. PONE-D-15-45506 PubMed 26934490.
Backbone
  Vector backbone: see publication
  Total vector size (bp): 7460
  Vector type: Yeast Expression, Cre/Lox
  Selectable markers: URA3
Growth in bacteria
  Bacterial resistance: Ampicillin, 100 μg/mL
  Growth temperature: 37°C
  Growth strain: DH5alpha
  Copy number: Unknown
Gene/Insert
  Gene/Insert name: GFP
  Promoter: TEF1 promoter
  Cloning method: Unknown
  Sequencing primers: 5′ TEF-seq
Terms and licenses: Academic/Nonprofit Terms; Industry Terms: Not Available to Industry
Depositor comments: Please see previous FEMS Yeast Research paper for more details: http://femsyr.oxfordjournals.org/content/14/2/238 Feature list: T CYC1 6..195 loxP 243..302 T K.l. URA3 303..425 Degradation tag 426..476 K. l. URA3 477..1277 P K. l. URA3 1278..1776 loxP 1793..1826 Consensus Ty1Cons2 3' 1966..2171 pUC ori 2945..3588 AmpR 3691..4549 Consensus Ty1Cons2 5' 4993..5224 T ADH1 5251..5445 P TEF1 5464..5883 GFP 5893..6609
How to cite: pCfB2794 was a gift from Irina Borodina & Jerome Maury (Addgene plasmid # 63651 ; http://n2t.net/addgene:63651 ; RRID:Addgene_63651)
