[The description below was written by a language model from this plasmid's Addgene catalogue record and pLannotate feature annotations shown in this document.]
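Description:
pCfB2794 is a yeast integrative vector from the EasyCloneMulti set, designed for simultaneous, multi-copy insertion of an expression cassette into the Saccharomyces cerevisiae genome at sites homologous to the Ty1Cons2 consensus retrotransposon sequence. It has no yeast replication origin in the annotated features, so it persists in yeast only by recombining into the chromosome through the 5' and 3' Ty1Cons2 homology arms, which pLannotate detects as fragments of Ty-encoded yeast proteins. In E. coli it is propagated through a high-copy pUC-type origin with ampicillin selection (AmpR). The origin and AmpR lie outside the Ty arms. That bacterial segment is bracketed by minimal FRT sites and rrnB terminator fragments.

The integrating portion carries two modules. The reporter is GFP, annotated as superfolder GFP, driven by the constitutive TEF1 promoter. It runs toward the CYC1 terminator across the plasmid's numbering origin, and an ADH1 terminator sits in the opposite orientation upstream of the promoter. The selection module is Kluyveromyces lactis URA3 with its own promoter and terminator. According to the depositor's feature list it is fused to a degradation tag, which presumably destabilises the marker protein so that uracil prototrophy favours clones with several integrated copies. The marker is flanked by loxP sites, allowing Cre-mediated excision and reuse of URA3.

The construct serves as a fluorescent reporter for assessing integration copy number and expression level at Ty1Cons2 loci. The catalogue lists a size of 7460 bp, whereas the deposited sequence is 6601 nt, and the depositor's coordinates are offset slightly from the generated annotation. The record does not explain this discrepancy.
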