Features (pLannotate 1.2.2; 21 found; start..end, strand, type, name):
      6..195     +  terminator     CYC1 terminator: S. cerevisiae CYC1; transcription terminator for CYC1
    243..276     -  protein_bind   loxP: Cre-mediated recombination occurs in the 8-bp core sequence (GCATACAT). Cre recombinase
    476..1261    -  CDS            URA3: PYRF_YEAST - Experimental evidence at protein level: Swiss-Prot protein existence level 1. From Saccharomyces cerevisiae (strain ATCC 204508 / S288c) (Baker's yeast).
   1777..1810    -  protein_bind   loxP: Cre-mediated recombination occurs in the 8-bp core sequence (GCATACAT). Cre recombinase
   1854..1872    -  promoter       T7 promoter: promoter for bacteriophage T7 RNA polymerase
   1880..1931    +  CDS            lacZα (fragment): LacZα fragment of β-galactosidase; lacZ fragment
   1990..2097    +  CDS            YO192_YEAST (fragment): Experimental evidence at protein level: Swiss-Prot protein existence level 1. From Saccharomyces cerevisiae (strain ATCC 204508 / S288c) (Baker's yeast).
   2172..2205    -  protein_bind   FRT (minimal): supports FLP-mediated excision but not integration (Turan and Bode, 2011) FLP recombinase from the Saccharomyces cerevisiae 2μ plasmid
   2675..2694    +  CDS            lacZα (fragment): LacZα fragment of β-galactosidase; lacZ fragment
   2719..2736    -  terminator     rrnB T2 terminator (fragment): transcription terminator T2 from the E. coli rrnB gene
   2961..3549    -  rep_origin     ori: high-copy-number ColE1/pMB1/pBR322/pUC origin of replication
   3673..4533    -  CDS            AmpR: β-lactamase; bla; confers resistance to ampicillin, carbenicillin, and related antibiotics
   4536..4632    -  promoter       AmpR promoter (fragment): bla
   4662..4686    -  CDS            KanR (fragment): aminoglycoside phosphotransferase; aph(3')-Ia; confers resistance to kanamycin
   4715..4830    +  ncRNA          5S rRNA: Accession: RF00001 - 5S ribosomal RNA
   4834..4874    +  terminator     rrnB T1 terminator (fragment): transcription terminator T1 from the E. coli rrnB gene
   4918..4951    +  protein_bind   FRT (minimal): supports FLP-mediated excision but not integration (Turan and Bode, 2011) FLP recombinase from the Saccharomyces cerevisiae 2μ plasmid
   5059..5184    -  CDS            YD34A_YEAST (fragment): Protein predicted: Swiss-Prot protein existence level 4. From Saccharomyces cerevisiae (strain ATCC 204508 / S288c) (Baker's yeast).
   5235..5400    -  terminator     ADH1 terminator: S. cerevisiae ADH1; transcription terminator for the S. cerevisiae alcohol dehydrogenase 1 (ADH1) gene
   5456..5855    +  promoter       TEF1 promoter: S. cerevisiae TEF1; promoter for EF-1α
   5877..6590    +  CDS            superfolder GFP: GFP variant that folds robustly even when fused to poorly folded proteins (Pédelacq et al., 2006)
>Addgene plasmid #63651 | pCfB2794 | depositor full sequence | sequence record 148932 | pCfB2794 sequence 6601 bps
CATTCATCCGCTCTAACCGAAAAGGAAGGAGTTAGACAACCTGAAGTCTAGGTCCCTATTTATTTTTTTA
TAGTTATGTTAGTATTAAGAACGTTATTTATATTTCAAATTTTTCTTTTTTTTCTGTACAGACGCGTGTA
CGCATGTAACATTATACTGAAAACCTTGCTTGAGAAGGTTTTGGGACGCTCGAAGATCGCGTCAGCTGAA
GCTTCGTACGCTGCAGGTCGACAACCCTTAATATAACTTCGTATAATGTATGCTATACGAAGTTATTAGG
TCTAGAGATCCCAATACAACAGATCACGTGATCTTTTTGTAAGATGAAGTTGAAGTAGTGTTGCACCGTG
CCAATGCAGGTGGCTATTAGATTAAATATGTGATTTGTTCTATTAAGTTTCCTGTATAATTACAAATGAA
TAACGAAATGAGACAAAGAAGAGAACCAATTTTTACAAGCATGGGGAGCGCTGATTCTCTTTTGGTACGC
TTCCCATCCAGCATTTCTGTATCTTTCACCTTCAACCTTAGGATCTCTACCCTTGGCGAAAAGTCCTCTG
CCAACAATGATGATATCTGATCCACCACTTACAACTTCGTCGACGGTTCTGTACTGCTGACCCAATGCAT
CGCCTTTGTCGTCTAAACCTACACCTGGGGTCATGATTAGCCAATCAAACCCTTCTTCTCTTCCTCCCAT
ATCGTTCTGAGCAATGAACCCAATAACGAAATCTTTATCACTCTTTGCAATATCAACGGTACCCTTAGTA
TATTCACCGTGTGCTAGAGAACCCTTGGAAGATAATTCAGCAAGCATCAATAATCCCCTTGGTTCTTTGG
TGACCTCTTGCGCACCTTGTTTCAAGCCAGCAACAATACCAGCACCAGTAACCCCGTGGGCGTTGGTGAT
ATCAGACCATTCTGCGATACGGTAAACGCCCGATGTATATTGTAATTTGACTGTGTTACCGATATCGGCG
AATTTTCTGTCCTCAAATATCAAGAACTTGTATTTCTCTGCCAATGCTTTCAATGGAACGACAGTACCCT
CATAACTGAAATCATCCAAGATATCAACGTGTGTTTTCAAAAGGCAAATGTATGGACCCAACGTTTCAAC
AAGTTTCAATAGCTCATCAGTCGAACGAACGTCAAGAGAAGCACACAAATTGGTTTTCTTTTCATCCATT
AAACGTAAAAGTTTCGATGCAACCGGACTTGCATGAGTCTCAGCTCTACTGGTATATGATTTTGTGGACA
TGGTGCAACTAATTGACGGGAGTGTATTGACGCTGGCGTACTGGCTTTCACAAAATGGCCCAATCACAAC
CACATCTTAGATAGTTGAAATGACTTTAGATAACATCAATTGAGATGAGCTTAATCATGTCAAAGCTAAA
AGTGTCACCATGAACGACAATTCTTAAGCAAATCACGTGATATAGATCCACGAATAACCACCATTTGATG
CTCGAGGCAAGTAATGTGTGTAAAAAAATGCGTTACCACCATCCAATGCAGACCGATCTTCTACCCAGAA
TCACATATATTTATGTACCGAGTACCTTTTTTCTATCTTCCAATTGCTTCTCCCATATGATTGTCTCCGT
AAGCTCGAAATTTCTAAGTTGGATTTTAATCTTCACGCAGGATGACAGTTCGATGAGCTTCTGAGGAGTG
TTTAGAACATAATCAGTTTATCCATGGTCTATCTCTTCTTGTCGCTTTTTCTCCTCGATAGAACCTAAAT
AAAACGAGCTCTCGAGAACCCTTAATATAACTTCGTATAATGTATGCTATACGAAGTTATTAGGTGATAT
CAGATCCACTAGTGGCCTATGCACCCAATTCGCCCTATAGTGAGTCGTATTACGCGCGCTCACTGGCCGT
CGTTTTACAACGTCGTGACTGGGAAAACCCTGGCGTTACCCCTGCAGGACAGACGTCATTAGTGCTGAGG
CATTAATTGATCATAAAACGGAATGATGAATAATATTTATAGAATTGTGTAGAATTGCAGATTCCCTTTT
ATGGATTCCTAAATCCTCGAGGAGAACTTCTAGTATATTCTGTATACCTAATATTATAGCCTTTATCAAC
AATGGAATCCCAACAATTATCTCAAAATTCACATATTTCTCAAGATCTGCGGCCGCACTCAGACCTGAAG
TGAAGTTCCTATACTTTCTAGAGAATAGGAACTTCTATAGTGAGTCGAATAAGGGCGACACAAAATTTAT
TCTAAATGCATAATAAATACTGATAACATCTTATAGTTTGTATTATATTTTGTATTATCGTTGACATGTA
TAATTTTGATATCAAAAACTGATTTTCCCTTTATTATTTTCGAGATTTATTTTCTTAATTCTCTTTAACA
AACTAGAAATATTGTATATACAAAAAATCATAAATAATAGATGAATAGTTTAATTATAGGTGTTCATCAA
TCGAAAAAGCAACGTATCTTATTTAAAGTGCGTTGCTTTTTTCTCATTTATAAGGTTAAATAATTCTCAT
ATATCAAGCAAAGTGACAGGCGCCCTTAAATATTCTGACAAATGCTCTTTCCCTAAACTCCCCCCATAAA
AAAACCCGCCGAAGCGGGTTTTTACGTTATTTGCGGATTAACGATTACTCGTTATCAGAACCGCCCAGGG
GGCCCGAGCTTAAGACTGGCCGTCGTTTTACAACACAGAAAGAGTTTGTAGAAACGCAAAAAGGCCATCC
GTCAGGGGCCTTCTGCTTAGTTTGATGCCTGGCAGTTCCCTACTCTCGCCTTCCGCTTCCTCGCTCACTG
ACTCGCTGCGCTCGGTCGTTCGGCTGCGGCGAGCGGTATCAGCTCACTCAAAGGCGGTAATACGGTTATC
CACAGAATCAGGGGATAACGCAGGAAAGAACATGTGAGCAAAAGGCCAGCAAAAGGCCAGGAACCGTAAA
AAGGCCGCGTTGCTGGCGTTTTTCCATAGGCTCCGCCCCCCTGACGAGCATCACAAAAATCGACGCTCAA
GTCAGAGGTGGCGAAACCCGACAGGACTATAAAGATACCAGGCGTTTCCCCCTGGAAGCTCCCTCGTGCG
CTCTCCTGTTCCGACCCTGCCGCTTACCGGATACCTGTCCGCCTTTCTCCCTTCGGGAAGCGTGGCGCTT
TCTCATAGCTCACGCTGTAGGTATCTCAGTTCGGTGTAGGTCGTTCGCTCCAAGCTGGGCTGTGTGCACG
AACCCCCCGTTCAGCCCGACCGCTGCGCCTTATCCGGTAACTATCGTCTTGAGTCCAACCCGGTAAGACA
CGACTTATCGCCACTGGCAGCAGCCACTGGTAACAGGATTAGCAGAGCGAGGTATGTAGGCGGTGCTACA
GAGTTCTTGAAGTGGTGGGCTAACTACGGCTACACTAGAAGAACAGTATTTGGTATCTGCGCTCTGCTGA
AGCCAGTTACCTTCGGAAAAAGAGTTGGTAGCTCTTGATCCGGCAAACAAACCACCGCTGGTAGCGGTGG
TTTTTTTGTTTGCAAGCAGCAGATTACGCGCAGAAAAAAAGGATCTCAAGAAGATCCTTTGATCTTTTCT
ACGGGGTCTGACGCTCAGTGGAACGACGCGCGCGTAACTCACGTTAAGGGATTTTGGTCATGAGCTTGCG
CCGTCCCGTCAAGTCAGCGTAATGCTCTGCTTTTACCAATGCTTAATCAGTGAGGCACCTATCTCAGCGA
TCTGTCTATTTCGTTCATCCATAGTTGCCTGACTCCCCGTCGTGTAGATAACTACGATACGGGAGGGCTT
ACCATCTGGCCCCAGCGCTGCGATGATACCGCGAGAACCACGCTCACCGGCTCCGGATTTATCAGCAATA
AACCAGCCAGCCGGAAGGGCCGAGCGCAGAAGTGGTCCTGCAACTTTATCCGCCTCCATCCAGTCTATTA
ATTGTTGCCGGGAAGCTAGAGTAAGTAGTTCGCCAGTTAATAGTTTGCGCAACGTTGTTGCCATCGCTAC
AGGCATCGTGGTGTCACGCTCGTCGTTTGGTATGGCTTCATTCAGCTCCGGTTCCCAACGATCAAGGCGA
GTTACATGATCCCCCATGTTGTGCAAAAAAGCGGTTAGCTCCTTCGGTCCTCCGATCGTTGTCAGAAGTA
AGTTGGCCGCAGTGTTATCACTCATGGTTATGGCAGCACTGCATAATTCTCTTACTGTCATGCCATCCGT
AAGATGCTTTTCTGTGACTGGTGAGTACTCAACCAAGTCATTCTGAGAATAGTGTATGCGGCGACCGAGT
TGCTCTTGCCCGGCGTCAATACGGGATAATACCGCGCCACATAGCAGAACTTTAAAAGTGCTCATCATTG
GAAAACGTTCTTCGGGGCGAAAACTCTCAAGGATCTTACCGCTGTTGAGATCCAGTTCGATGTAACCCAC
TCGTGCACCCAACTGATCTTCAGCATCTTTTACTTTCACCAGCGTTTCTGGGTGAGCAAAAACAGGAAGG
CAAAATGCCGCAAAAAAGGGAATAAGGGCGACACGGAAATGTTGAATACTCATATTCTTCCTTTTTCAAT
ATTATTGAAGCATTTATCAGGGTTATTGTCTCATGAGCGGATACATATTTGAATGTATTTAGAAAAATAA
ACAAATAGGGGTCAGTGTTACAACCAATTAACCAATTCTGAACATTATCGCGAGCCCATTTATACCTGAA
TATGGCTCATAACACCCCTTGTTTGCCTGGCGGCAGTAGCGCGGTGGTCCCACCTGACCCCATGCCGAAC
TCAGAAGTGAAACGCCGTAGCGCCGATGGTAGTGTGGGGACTCCCCATGCGAGAGTAGGGAACTGCCAGG
CATCAAATAAAACGAAAGGCTCAGTCGAAAGACTGGGCCTTTCGCCCGGGCTAATTATGGGGTGTCGCCC
TTATTCGACTCTATAGTGAAGTTCCTATTCTCTAGAAAGTATAGGAACTTCTGAAGTGGGGATTTAAAGT
CGGTGTCCGCGCTGAGGGTTTAATGGCGCGCCGCGGCCGCCCGCGGTGTTGGAATAAAAATCAACTATCA
TCTACTAACTAGTATTTACGTTACTAGTATATTATCATATACGGTGTTAGAAGATGACGCAAATGATGAG
AAATAGTCATCTAAATTAGTGGAAGCTGAAACGCAAGGATTGATAATGTAATAGGATCAATGAATATTAA
CATAGCTAGCATTAAGTCCTCAGCGAGCACGCTGCTTCATGGAATGCGTGCGATGAGCGACCTCATGCTA
TACCTGAGAAAGCAACCTGACCTACAGGAAAGAGTTACTCAAGAATAAGAATTTTCGTTTTAAAACCTAA
GAGTCACTTTAAAATTTGTATACACTTATTTTTTTTATAACTTATTTAATAATAAAAATCATAAATCATA
AGAAATTCGCTTATTTAGAAGTGTCAACAACGTATCTACCAACGGAATGCGTGCGATGCACACACCATAG
CTTCAAAATGTTTCTACTCCTTTTTTACTCTTCCAGATTTTCTCGGACTCCGCGCATCGCCGTACCACTT
CAAAACACCCAAGCACAGCATACTAAATTTCCCCTCTTTCTTCCTCTAGGGTGTCGTTAATTACCCGTAC
TAAAGGTTTGGAAAAGAAAAAAGAGACCGCCTCGTTTCTTTTTCTTCGTCGAAAAAGGCAATAAAAATTT
TTATCACGTTTCTTTTTCTTGAAAATTTTTTTTTTTGATTTTTTTCTCTTTCGATGACCTCCCATTGATA
TTTAAGTTAATAAACGGTCTTCAATTTCTCAAGTTTCAGTTTCATTTTTCTTGTTCTATTACAACTTTTT
TTACTTCTTGCTCATTAGAAAGAAAGCATAGCAATCTAATCTAAGTTTTAATTACAAATCTGTCATATGA
GCAAAGGAGAAGAACTTTTCACTGGAGTTGTCCCAATTCTTGTTGAATTAGATGGTGATGTTAATGGGCA
CAAATTTTCTGTCAGAGGAGAGGGTGAAGGTGATGCTACAATCGGAAAACTCACCCTTAAATTTATTTGC
ACTACTGGAAAACTACCTGTTCCATGGCCAACACTTGTCACTACTCTGACCTATGGTGTTCAATGCTTTT
CCCGTTATCCGGATCACATGAAAAGGCATGACTTTTTCAAGAGTGCCATGCCCGAAGGTTATGTACAGGA
ACGCACTATATCTTTCAAAGATGACGGGAAATACAAGACGCGTGCTGTAGTCAAGTTTGAAGGTGATACC
CTTGTTAATCGTATCGAGTTAAAGGGTACTGATTTTAAAGAAGATGGAAACATTCTCGGACACAAACTCG
AGTACAACTTTAACTCACACAATGTATACATCACGGCAGACAAACAAAAGAATGGAATCAAAGCTAACTT
CACAGTTCGCCACAACGTTGAAGATGGTTCCGTTCAACTAGCAGACCATTATCAACAAAATACTCCAATT
GGCGATGGCCCTGTCCTTTTACCAGACAACCATTACCTGTCGACACAAACTGTCCTTTCGAAAGATCCCA
ACGAAAAGCGTGACCACATGGTCCTTCATGAGTACGTAAATGCTGCTGGGATTACACATGGCATGGATGA
GCTCTACAAATGAATCGCGTG
