>Addgene plasmid #63651 | pCfB2794 | addgene partial sequence | sequence record 148929 | L4440 5'-AGCGAGTCAGTGAGCGAG-3'
ACTGCCAGGCATCAAACTAAGCAGAAGGCCCCTGACGGATGGCCTTTTTGCGTTTCTACAAACTCTTTCT
GTGTTGTAAAACGACGGCCAGTCTTAAGCTCGGGCCCCCTGGGCGGTTCTGATAACGAGTAATCGTTAAT
CCGCAAATAACGTAAAAACCCGCTTCGGCGGGTTTTTTTATGGGGGGAGTTTAGGGAAAGAGCATTTGTC
AGAATATTTAAGGGCGCCTGTCACTTTGCTTGATATATGAGAATTATTTAACCTTATAAATGAGAAAAAA
GCAACGCACTTTAAATAAGATACGTTGCTTTTTCGATTGATGAACACCTATAATTAAACTATTCATCTAT
TATTTATGATTTTTTGTATATACAATATTTCTAGTTTGTTAAAGAGAATTAAGAAAATAAATCTCGAAAA
TAATAAAGGGAAAATCAGTTTTTGATATCAAAATTATACATGTCAACGATAATACAAAATATAATACAAA
CTATAAGATGTTATCAGTATTTATTATGCATTTAGAATAAATTTTGTGTCGCCCTTATTCGACTCACTAT
AGAAGTTCCTATTCTCTAGAAAGTATAGGAACTTCACTTCAGGTCTGAGTGCGGCCGCAGATCTTGAGAA
ATATGTGAATTTTGAGATAATTGTTGGGATTCCATTGTTGATAAAGGCTATAATATTAGGTATACAGAAT
ATACTAGAAGTTCTCCTCGAGGATTTAGGAATCCATAAAAGGGAATCTGCAATTCTACACAATTCTATAA
ATATTATTCATCATTCCGTTTTATGATCAATTAATGCCTCAGCACTAATGACGTCTGTCCTGCAGGGGTA
ACGCCAGGGTTTTCCCAGTCACGACGTTGTAAAACGACGGCCAGTGAGCGCGCGTAATACGACTCACTAT
AGGGCGAATTGGGTGCATAGGCCACTAGTGGATCTGATATCACCTAATAACTTCGTATAGCATACATT
