>Addgene plasmid #63651 | pCfB2794 | addgene partial sequence | sequence record 148930 | TEF_seq 5'-ggtcttcaatttctcaagtttc-3'
CTTTTTTTACTTCTTGCTCATTAGAAAGAAAGCATAGCAATCTAATCTAAGTTTTAATTACAAATCTGTC
ATAAAACAATGAGCAAAGGAGAAGAACTTTTCACTGGAGTTGTCCCAATTCTTGTTGAATTAGATGGTGA
TGTTAATGGGCACAAATTTTCTGTCAGAGGAGAGGGTGAAGGTGATGCTACAATCGGAAAACTCACCCTT
AAATTTATTTGCACTACTGGAAAACTACCTGTTCCATGGCCAACACTTGTCACTACTCTGACCTATGGTG
TTCAATGCTTTTCCCGTTATCCGGATCACATGAAAAGGCATGACTTTTTCAAGAGTGCCATGCCCGAAGG
TTATGTACAGGAACGCACTATATCTTTCAAAGATGACGGGAAATACAAGACGCGTGCTGTAGTCAAGTTT
GAAGGTGATACCCTTGTTAATCGTATCGAGTTAAAGGGTACTGATTTTAAAGAAGATGGAAACATTCTCG
GACACAAACTCGAGTACAACTTTAACTCACACAATGTATACATCACGGCAGACAAACAAAAGAATGGAAT
CAAAGCTAACTTCACAGTTCGCCACAACGTTGAAGATGGTTCCGTTCAACTAGCAGACCATTATCAACAA
AATACTCCAATTGGCGATGGCCCTGTCCTTTTACCAGACAACCATTACCTGTCGACACAAACTGTCCTTT
CGAAAGATCCCAACGAAAAGCGTGACCACATGGTCCTTCATGAGTACGTAAATGCTGCTGGGATTACACA
TGGCATGGATGAGCTCTACAAATGAATCGCGTGCATTCATCCGCTCTAACCGAAAAGGAAGGAGTTAGAC
AACCTGAAGTCTAGGTCCCTATTTATTTTTTTATAGTTATGTTAGTATTAAGAACGTTATTTATATTTCA
AATTTTTCTTTTTTTTCTGTACAGACGCGTGTACGCATGTAACATTATACTGAAAACCTTGCTTGAGAAG
GTTTTGGGACGCTCGAAGATCGCGTCAGCTGAAGCTTCGTACGCTGCAGGTCGACA
