>Addgene plasmid #63651 | pCfB2794 | addgene partial sequence | sequence record 148931 | Mombaerts-819 5'-GAGAAGCGCGATCACATGGTCCT-3'
ATTACACATGGCATGGATGAGCTCTACAAATGAATCGCGTGCATTCATCCGCTCTAACCGAAAAGGAAGG
AGTTAGACAACCTGAAGTCTAGGTCCCTATTTATTTTTTTATAGTTATGTTAGTATTAAGAACGTTATTT
ATATTTCAAATTTTTCTTTTTTTTCTGTACAGACGCGTGTACGCATGTAACATTATACTGAAAACCTTGC
TTGAGAAGGTTTTGGGACGCTCGAAGATCGCGTCAGCTGAAGCTTCGTACGCTGCAGGTCGACAACCCTT
AATATAACTTCGTATAATGTATGCTATACGAAGTTATTAGGTCTAGAGATCCCAATACAACAGATCACGT
GATCTTTTTGTAAGATGAAGTTGAAGTAGTGTTGCACCGTGCCAATGCAGGTGGCTATTAGATTAAATAT
GTGATTTGTTCTATTAAGTTTCCTGTATAATTACAAATGAATAACGAAATGAGACAAAGAAGAGAACCAA
TTTTTACAAGCATGGGGAGCGCTGATTCTCTTTTGGTACGCTTCCCATCCAGCATTTCTGTATCTTTCAC
CTTCAACCTTAGGATCTCTACCCTTGGCGAAAAGTCCTCTGCCAACAATGATGATATCTGATCCACCACT
TACAACTTCGTCGACGGTTCTGTACTGCTGACCCAATGCATCGCCTTTGTCGTCTAAACCTACACCTGGG
GTCATGATTAGCCAATCAAACCCTTCTTCTCTTCCTCCCATATCGTTCTGAGCAATGAACCCAATAACGA
AATCTTTATCACTCTTTGCAATATCAACGGTACCCTTAGTATATTCACCGTGTGCTAGAGAACCCTTGGA
AGATAATTCAGCAAGCATCAATAATCCCCTTGGTTCTTTGGTGACCTCTTGCGCACCTTGTTTCAAGCCA
GCAACAATACCAGCACCAGTAACCCCGTGGGCGTTGGTGATATCAGACCATTCTGCGATACGGTAAACGC
CCGATGTAT
